Addgene plasmid #33203: pCS249
Depositing lab: David Bartel. Depositing organization: Whitehead Institute for Biomedical Research. Publication: Weak seed-pairing stability and high target-site abundance decrease the proficiency of lsy-6 and other microRNAs. Garcia DM, Baek D, Shin C, Bell GW, Grimson A, Bartel DP. Nat Struct Mol Biol. 2011 Sep 11;18(10):1139-46. doi: 10.1038/nsmb.2115. PubMed 21909094.
Backbone
  Vector backbone: pIS2
  Backbone manufacturer: Addgene plasmid #12177
  Backbone size w/o insert (bp): 3745
  Vector type: Mammalian Expression, Luciferase
Growth in bacteria
  Bacterial resistance: Ampicillin, 100 μg/mL
  Growth temperature: 37°C
  Growth strain: DH5alpha
  Copy number: High Copy
Gene/Insert
  Gene/Insert name: WBP4 3'UTR
  Species: H. sapiens (human)
  Mutation: miR-CGCG sites: aCgCgaa, aCgCgaa
  GenBank ID: NM_007187.3
  Entrez Gene: WBP4 (a.k.a. FBP21)
  Promoter: SV40 early enhancer/promoter
  Tag / fusion protein: Luciferase (N terminal on backbone)
  Cloning method: Restriction Enzyme; 5′ cloning site SacI (not destroyed); 3′ cloning site SpeI (not destroyed)
  Sequencing primers: 5′ Rluc-F; 3′ EBV Reverse
Terms and licenses: Academic/Nonprofit Terms; Industry Terms: Not Available to Industry
How to cite: pCS249 was a gift from David Bartel (Addgene plasmid # 33203 ; http://n2t.net/addgene:33203 ; RRID:Addgene_33203)
