[The description below was written by a language model from this plasmid's Addgene catalogue record.]
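Description:
pCS249 is a mammalian luciferase reporter plasmid built on the pIS2 backbone (about 3.7 kb without insert), designed to measure microRNA-mediated repression acting through a 3' untranslated region. It is maintained in E. coli as a high-copy plasmid under ampicillin selection. The record does not name the bacterial origin of replication, and no feature table is provided, so other backbone elements cannot be confirmed here.

The payload is a fragment of the human WBP4 (also known as FBP21) 3'UTR, cloned between SacI and SpeI sites that both remain intact. It sits downstream of the luciferase coding sequence carried on the backbone. The listed Rluc-F sequencing primer suggests that the reporter is Renilla luciferase, although the record describes it only as "Luciferase". Transcription is driven by the SV40 early enhancer/promoter, giving constitutive expression in transfected mammalian cells. The resulting mRNA encodes luciferase followed by the WBP4 UTR, so any regulation acting on that UTR is read out as a change in luciferase activity.

In this version, two sites in the UTR have been mutated to match the seed of "miR-CGCG", which appears to be a designed microRNA used in the associated study. Constructs of this kind are typically co-transfected with a cognate or non-cognate small RNA and a normalising reporter, and compared with sibling plasmids carrying other site variants. The linked work examined how seed-pairing stability and target-site abundance influence the targeting proficiency of lsy-6 and other microRNAs, and pCS249 serves as one of the site-substituted reporters in that series.
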