>Addgene plasmid #33203 | pCS249 | depositor partial sequence | sequence record 39444 | WBP4 3'UTR - miR-CGCG sites: aCgCgaa, aCgCgaa
CATGCTTTTAGGACAGAATGGAGACTTATACACCCAAAGTTTATCTGTGTTTGTTTGTAAGTATTATGAT
GCTAAAAATTTAGATTTATTCTAAATGTATTTGACGCGAATTAAAATAAATATTTTTTCACGCGAAATTT
ATTTTGGTTCCTAAAATGGAAGCCTACCACATTGCATTGTAATACAGTGTATTATGTTCAGTGTCTAAAA
ACTGCTAATTAAGTCATAATTTAAGATGCTATGTATCTGTTATTTAAAACATGGAGAAACAGGGCCTTTA
TTCCATTCATATTCATAAGAGCATATTTATCCTGCATTGAAAATGCATTACTTTTGCACATTGATATTAA
CTGTTGTCCAACAAATAAGTATCGGAGTACGTGAGAATATTCCC
