>Addgene plasmid #33203 | pCS249 | addgene partial sequence | sequence record 41254 | Rluc-F 5'-ccaggattcttttccaatgc-3'
GAATTTGTCAAGTAAAAGGTCTTCATTTTTCGCAAGAAGATGCACCTGATGAAATGGGAAAATATATCAA
ATCGTTCGTTGAGCGAGTTCTCAAAAATGAACAATAATTCTAGGAGCTCCATGCTTTTAGGACAGAATGG
AGACTTATACACCCAAAGTTTATCTGTGTTTGTTTGTAAGTATTATGATGCTAAAAATTTAGATTTATTC
TAAATGTATTTGACGCGAATTAAAATAAATATTTTTTCACGCGAAATTTATTTTGGTTCCTAAAATGGAA
GCCTACCACATTGCATTGTAATACAGTGTATTATGTTCAGTGTCTAAAAACTGCTAATTAAGTCATAATT
TAAGATGCTATGTATCTGTTATTTAAAACATGGAGAAACAGGGCCTTTATTCCATTCATATTCATAAGAG
CATATTTATCCTGCATTGAAAATGCATTACTTTTGCACATTGATATTAACTGTTGTCCAACAAATAAGTA
TCGGAGTACGTGAGAATATTCCCACTAGTTGTTCTAGAGCGGCCGCTTCGAGCAGACATGATAAGATACA
TTGATGAGTTTGGACAAACCACAACTAGAATGCAGTGAAAAAAATGCTTTATTTGTGAAATTTGTGATGC
TATTGCTTTATTTGTAACCATTATAAGCTGCAATAAACAAGTTAACAACAACAATTGCATTCATTTTATG
TTTCAGGTTCAGGGGGAGGTGTGGGAGGTTTTTTAAAGCAAGTAAAACCTCTAC
